>Addgene plasmid #188646 | Yeast_Target-AID3S | addgene full sequence | sequence record 378339 | Addgene NGS Result
GACGAAAGGGCCTCGTGATACGCCTATTTTTATAGGTTAATGTCATGATAATAATGGTTTCTTAGGACGG
ATCGCTTGCCTGTAACTTACACGCGCCTCGTATCTTTTAATGATGGAATAATTTGGGAATTTACTCTGTG
TTTATTTATTTTTATGTTTTGTATTTGGATTTTAGAAAGTAAATAAAGAAGGTAGAAGAGTTACGGAATG
AAGAAAAAAAAATAAACAAAGGTTTAAAAAATTTCAACAAAAAGCGTACTTTACATATATATTTATTAGA
CAAGAAAAGCAGATTAAATAGATATACATTCGATTAACGATAAGTAAAATGTAAAATCACAGGATTTTCG
TGTGTGGTCTTCTACACAGACAAGATGAAACAATTCGGCATTAATACCTGAGAGCAGGAAGAGCAAGATA
AAAGGTAGTATTTGTTGGCGATCCCCCTAGAGTCTTTTACATCTTCGGAAAACAAAAACTATTTTTTCTT
TAATTTCTTTTTTTACTTTCTATTTTTAATTTATATATTTATATTAAAAAATTTAAATTATAATTATTTT
TATAGCACGTGATGAAAAGGACCCAGGTGGCACTTTTCGGGGAAATGTGCGCGGAACCCCTATTTGTTTA
TTTTTCTAAATACATTCAAATATGTATCCGCTCATGAGACAATAACCCTGATAAATGCTTCAATAATATT
GAAAAAGGAAGAGTATGAGTATTCAACATTTCCGTGTCGCCCTTATTCCCTTTTTTGCGGCATTTTGCCT
TCCTGTTTTTGCTCACCCAGAAACGCTGGTGAAAGTAAAAGATGCTGAAGATCAGTTGGGTGCACGAGTG
GGTTACATCGAACTGGATCTCAACAGCGGTAAGATCCTTGAGAGTTTTCGCCCCGAAGAACGTTTTCCAA
TGATGAGCACTTTTAAAGTTCTGCTATGTGGCGCGGTATTATCCCGTATTGACGCCGGGCAAGAGCAACT
CGGTCGCCGCATACACTATTCTCAGAATGACTTGGTTGAGTACTCACCAGTCACAGAAAAGCATCTTACG
GATGGCATGACAGTAAGAGAATTATGCAGTGCTGCCATAACCATGAGTGATAACACTGCGGCCAACTTAC
TTCTGACAACGATCGGAGGACCGAAGGAGCTAACCGCTTTTTTGCACAACATGGGGGATCATGTAACTCG
CCTTGATCGTTGGGAACCGGAGCTGAATGAAGCCATACCAAACGACGAGCGTGACACCACGATGCCTGTA
GCAATGGCAACAACGTTGCGCAAACTATTAACTGGCGAACTACTTACTCTAGCTTCCCGGCAACAATTAA
TAGACTGGATGGAGGCGGATAAAGTTGCAGGACCACTTCTGCGCTCGGCCCTTCCGGCTGGCTGGTTTAT
TGCTGATAAATCTGGAGCCGGTGAGCGTGGGTCTCGCGGTATCATTGCAGCACTGGGGCCAGATGGTAAG
CCCTCCCGTATCGTAGTTATCTACACGACGGGGAGTCAGGCAACTATGGATGAACGAAATAGACAGATCG
CTGAGATAGGTGCCTCACTGATTAAGCATTGGTAACTGTCAGACCAAGTTTACTCATATATACTTTAGAT
TGATTTAAAACTTCATTTTTAATTTAAAAGGATCTAGGTGAAGATCCTTTTTGATAATCTCATGACCAAA
ATCCCTTAACGTGAGTTTTCGTTCCACTGAGCGTCAGACCCCGTAGAAAAGATCAAAGGATCTTCTTGAG
ATCCTTTTTTTCTGCGCGTAATCTGCTGCTTGCAAACAAAAAAACCACCGCTACCAGCGGTGGTTTGTTT
GCCGGATCAAGAGCTACCAACTCTTTTTCCGAAGGTAACTGGCTTCAGCAGAGCGCAGATACCAAATACT
GTTCTTCTAGTGTAGCCGTAGTTAGGCCACCACTTCAAGAACTCTGTAGCACCGCCTACATACCTCGCTC
TGCTAATCCTGTTACCAGTGGCTGCTGCCAGTGGCGATAAGTCGTGTCTTACCGGGTTGGACTCAAGACG
ATAGTTACCGGATAAGGCGCAGCGGTCGGGCTGAACGGGGGGTTCGTGCACACAGCCCAGCTTGGAGCGA
ACGACCTACACCGAACTGAGATACCTACAGCGTGAGCTATGAGAAAGCGCCACGCTTCCCGAAGGGAGAA
AGGCGGACAGGTATCCGGTAAGCGGCAGGGTCGGAACAGGAGAGCGCACGAGGGAGCTTCCAGGGGGAAA
CGCCTGGTATCTTTATAGTCCTGTCGGGTTTCGCCACCTCTGACTTGAGCGTCGATTTTTGTGATGCTCG
TCAGGGGGGCGGAGCCTATGGAAAAACGCCAGCAACGCGGCCTTTTTACGGTTCCTGGCCTTTTGCTGGC
CTTTTGCTCACATGTTCTTTCCTGCGTTATCCCCTGATTCTGTGGATAACCGTATTACCGCCTTTGAGTG
AGCTGATACCGCTCGCCGCAGCCGAACGACCGAGCGCAGCGAGTCAGTGAGCGAGGAAGCGGAAGAGCGC
CCAATACGCAAACCGCCTCTCCCCGCGCGTTGGCCGATTCATTAATGCAGCTGGCACGACAGGTTTCCCG
ACTGGAAAGCGGGCAGTGAGCGCAACGCAATTAATGTGAGTTAGCTCACTCATTAGGCACCCCAGGCTTT
ACACTTTATGCTTCCGGCTCGTATGTTGTGTGGAATTGTGAGCGGATAACAATTTCACACAGGAAACAGC
TATGACCATGATTACGCCAAGCTCGAAATTAACCCTCACTAAAGGGAACAAAAGCTGGTACCGGGCCCGA
ATTCTCTCCTTCTCTTAGGTGGCAGAGCAGGTGGAGGGTCGACCATACTAGTTTCAAAAATTCTTACTTT
TTTTTTGGATGGACGCAAAGAAGTTTAATAATCATATTACATGGCATTACCACCATATACATATCCATAT
ACATATCCATATACATATCCATATCTAATCTTACTTATATGTTGTGGAAATGTAAAGAGCCCCATTATCT
TAGCCTAAAAAAACCTTCTCTTTGGAACTTTCAGTAATACGCTTAACTGCTCATTGCTATATTGAAGTAC
GGATTAGAAGCCGCCGAGCGGGTGACAGCCCTCCGAAGGAAGACTCTCCTCCGTGCGTCCTCGTCTTCAC
CGGTCGCGTTCCTGAAACGCAGATGTGCCTCGCGCCGCACTGCTCCGAACAATAAAGATTCTACAATACT
AGCTTTTATGGTTATGAAGAGGAAAAATTGGCAGTAACCTGGCCCCACAAACCTTCAAATGAACGAATCA
AATTAACAACCATAGGATGATAATGCGATTAGTTTTTTAGCCTTATTTCTGGGGTAATTAATCAGCGAAG
CGATGATTTTTGATCTATTAACAGATATATAAATGCAAAAACTGCATAACCACTTTAACTAATACTTTCA
ACATTTTCGGTTTGTATTACTTCTTATTCAAATGTAATAAAAGTATCAACAAAAAATTGTTAATATACCT
CTATACTTTAACGTCAAGGAGAAAAAACCCATGGACAAGAAGTACTCCATTGGGCTCGCTATCGGCACAA
ACAGCGTCGGTTGGGCCGTCATTACGGACGAGTACAAGGTGCCGAGCAAAAAATTCAAAGTTCTGGGCAA
TACCGATCGCCACAGCATAAAGAAGAACCTCATTGGCGCCCTCCTGTTCGACTCCGGGGAGACGGCCGAA
GCCACGCGGCTCAAAAGAACAGCACGGCGCAGATATACCCGCAGAAAGAATCGGATCTGCTACCTGCAGG
AGATCTTTAGTAATGAGATGGCTAAGGTGGATGACTCTTTCTTCCATAGGCTGGAGGAGTCCTTTTTGGT
GGAGGAGGATAAAAAGCACGAGCGCCACCCAATCTTTGGCAATATCGTGGACGAGGTGGCGTACCATGAA
AAGTACCCAACCATATATCATCTGAGGAAGAAGCTTGTAGACAGTACTGATAAGGCTGACTTGCGGTTGA
TCTATCTCGCGCTGGCGCATATGATCAAATTTCGGGGACACTTCCTCATCGAGGGGGACCTGAACCCAGA
CAACAGCGATGTCGACAAACTCTTTATCCAACTGGTTCAGACTTACAATCAGCTTTTCGAAGAGAACCCG
ATCAACGCATCCGGAGTTGACGCCAAAGCAATCCTGAGCGCTAGGCTGTCCAAATCCCGGCGGCTCGAAA
ACCTCATCGCACAGCTCCCTGGGGAGAAGAAGAACGGCCTGTTTGGTAATCTTATCGCCCTGTCACTCGG
GCTGACCCCCAACTTTAAATCTAACTTCGACCTGGCCGAAGATGCCAAGCTTCAACTGAGCAAAGACACC
TACGATGATGATCTCGACAATCTGCTGGCCCAGATCGGCGACCAGTACGCAGACCTTTTTTTGGCGGCAA
AGAACCTGTCAGACGCCATTCTGCTGAGTGATATTCTGCGAGTGAACACGGAGATCACCAAAGCTCCGCT
GAGCGCTAGTATGATCAAGCGCTATGATGAGCACCACCAAGACTTGACTTTGCTGAAGGCCCTTGTCAGA
CAGCAACTGCCTGAGAAGTACAAGGAAATTTTCTTCGATCAGTCTAAAAATGGCTACGCCGGATACATTG
ACGGCGGAGCAAGCCAGGAGGAATTTTACAAATTTATTAAGCCCATCTTGGAAAAAATGGACGGCACCGA
GGAGCTGCTGGTAAAGCTTAACAGAGAAGATCTGTTGCGCAAACAGCGCACTTTCGACAATGGAAGCATC
CCCCACCAGATTCACCTGGGCGAACTGCACGCTATCCTCAGGCGGCAAGAGGATTTCTACCCCTTTTTGA
AAGATAACAGGGAAAAGATTGAGAAAATCCTCACATTTCGGATACCCTACTATGTAGGCCCCCTCGCCCG
GGGAAATTCCAGATTCGCGTGGATGACTCGCAAATCAGAAGAGACCATCACTCCCTGGAACTTCGAGGAA
GTCGTGGATAAGGGGGCCTCTGCCCAGTCCTTCATCGAAAGGATGACTAACTTTGATAAAAATCTGCCTA
ACGAAAAGGTGCTTCCTAAACACTCTCTGCTGTACGAGTACTTCACAGTTTATAACGAGCTCACCAAGGT
CAAATACGTCACAGAAGGGATGAGAAAGCCAGCATTCCTGTCTGGAGAGCAGAAGAAAGCTATCGTGGAC
CTCCTCTTCAAGACGAACCGGAAAGTTACCGTGAAACAGCTCAAAGAAGACTATTTCAAAAAGATTGAAT
GTTTCGACTCTGTTGAAATCAGCGGAGTGGAGGATCGCTTCAACGCATCCCTGGGAACGTATCACGATCT
CCTGAAAATCATTAAAGACAAGGACTTCCTGGACAATGAGGAGAACGAGGACATTCTTGAGGACATTGTC
CTCACCCTTACGTTGTTTGAAGATAGGGAGATGATTGAAGAACGCTTGAAAACTTACGCTCATCTCTTCG
ACGACAAAGTCATGAAACAGCTCAAGAGGCGCCGATATACAGGATGGGGGCGGCTGTCAAGAAAACTGAT
CAATGGGATCCGAGACAAGCAGAGTGGAAAGACAATCCTGGATTTTCTTAAGTCCGATGGATTTGCCAAC
CGGAACTTCATGCAGTTGATCCATGATGACTCTCTCACCTTTAAGGAGGACATCCAGAAAGCACAAGTTT
CTGGCCAGGGGGACAGTCTTCACGAGCACATCGCTAATCTTGCAGGTAGCCCAGCTATCAAAAAGGGAAT
ACTGCAGACCGTTAAGGTCGTGGATGAACTCGTCAAAGTAATGGGAAGGCATAAGCCCGAGAATATCGTT
ATCGAGATGGCCCGAGAGAACCAAACTACCCAGAAGGGACAGAAGAACAGTAGGGAAAGGATGAAGAGGA
TTGAAGAGGGTATAAAAGAACTGGGGTCCCAAATCCTTAAGGAACACCCAGTTGAAAACACCCAGCTTCA
GAATGAGAAGCTCTACCTGTACTACCTGCAGAACGGCAGGGACATGTACGTGGATCAGGAACTGGACATC
AATCGGCTCTCCGACTACGACGTGGATCATATCGTGCCCCAGTCTTTTCTCAAAGATGATTCTATTGATA
ATAAAGTGTTGACAAGATCCGATAAAAATAGAGGGAAGAGTGATAACGTCCCCTCAGAAGAAGTTGTCAA
GAAAATGAAAAATTATTGGCGGCAGCTGCTGAACGCCAAACTGATCACACAACGGAAGTTCGATAATCTG
ACTAAGGCTGAACGAGGTGGCCTGTCTGAGTTGGATAAAGCCGGCTTCATCAAAAGGCAGCTTGTTGAGA
CACGCCAGATCACCAAGCACGTGGCCCAAATTCTCGATTCACGCATGAACACCAAGTACGATGAAAATGA
CAAACTGATTCGAGAGGTGAAAGTTATTACTCTGAAGTCTAAGCTGGTCTCAGATTTCAGAAAGGACTTT
CAGTTTTATAAGGTGAGAGAGATCAACAATTACCACCATGCGCATGATGCCTACCTGAATGCAGTGGTAG
GCACTGCACTTATCAAAAAATATCCCAAGCTTGAATCTGAATTTGTTTACGGAGACTATAAAGTGTACGA
TGTTAGGAAAATGATCGCAAAGTCTGAGCAGGAAATAGGCAAGGCCACCGCTAAGTACTTCTTTTACAGC
AATATTATGAATTTTTTCAAGACCGAGATTACACTGGCCAATTCGCATAGATGCTACGTTCTCTTTGAAT
TAAAACGACGGGGTGAACGTAGAGCGTGTTTTTGGGGCTATGCTGTGAATAAACCACAGAGCGGGACAGA
ACGTGGCATTCACGCCGAAATCTTTAGCATTAGAAAAGTCGAAGAATACCTGCGCGACAACCCCGGACAA
TTCACGATAAATTGGTACTCATCCTGGAGTCCTTGTGCAGATTGCGCTGAAAAGATCTTAGAATGGTATA
ACCAGGAGCTGCGGGGGAACGGCCACACTTTGAAAATCGAAGCTTGCAAACTCTATTACGAGAAAAATGC
GAGGAATCAAATTGGGCTGCAAAACCTCAGAGATAACGGGGTTGGGTTGAATGTAGGCGGAGGCGGTAGC
GACGTCGGTGGAGGTTCAGGAGAGATTCGGAAGCGACCACTTATCGAAACAAACGGAGAAACAGGAGAAA
TCGTGTGGGACAAGGGTAGGGATTTCGCGACAGTCCGGAAGGTCCTGTCCATGCCGCAGGTGAACATCGT
TAAAAAGACCGAAGTACAGACCGGAGGCTTCTCCAAGGAAAGTATCCTCCCGAAAAGGAACAGCGACAAG
CTGATCGCACGCAAAAAAGATTGGGACCCCAAGAAATACGGCGGATTCGATTCTCCTACAGTCGCTTACA
GTGTACTGGTTGTGGCCAAAGTGGAGAAAGGGAAGTCTAAAAAACTCAAAAGCGTCAAGGAACTGCTGGG
CATCACAATCATGGAGCGATCAAGCTTCGAAAAAAACCCCATCGACTTTCTCGAGGCGAAAGGATATAAA
GAGGTCAAAAAAGACCTCATCATTAAGCTTCCCAAGTACTCTCTCTTTGAGCTTGAAAACGGCCGGAAAC
GAATGCTCGCTAGTGCGGGCGAGCTGCAGAAAGGTAACGAGCTGGCACTGCCCTCTAAATACGTTAATTT
CTTGTATCTGGCCAGCCACTATGAAAAGCTCAAAGGGTCTCCCGAAGATAATGAGCAGAAGCAGCTGTTC
GTGGAACAACACAAACACTACCTTGATGAGATCATCGAGCAAATAAGCGAATTCTCCAAAAGAGTGATCC
TCGCCGACGCTAACCTCGATAAGGTGCTTTCTGCTTACAATAAGCACAGGGATAAGCCCATCAGGGAGCA
GGCAGAAAACATTATCCACTTGTTTACTCTGACCAACTTGGGCGCGCCTGCAGCCTTCAAGTACTTCGAC
ACCACCATAGACAGAAAGCGGTACACCTCTACAAAGGAGGTCCTGGACGCCACACTGATTCATCAGTCAA
TTACGGGGCTCTATGAAACAAGAATCGACCTCTCTCAGCTCGGTGGAGACAGCAGGGCTGACCCCAAGAA
GAAGAGGAAGGTGGGTACCATGACCAACCTTTCCGACATCATAGAGAAGGAAACAGGCAAACAGTTGGTC
ATCCAAGAGTCGATACTCATGCTTCCTGAAGAAGTTGAGGAGGTCATTGGGAATAAGCCGGAAAGTGACA
TTCTCGTACACACTGCGTATGATGAGAGCACCGATGAGAACGTGATGCTGCTCACGTCAGATGCCCCAGA
GTACAAACCCTGGGCTCTGGTGATTCAGGACTCTAATGGAGAGAACAAGATCAAGATGCTATGATCTCTT
CTCGAGTCATGTAATTAGTTATGTCACGCTTACATTCACGCCCTCCCCCCACATCCGCTCTAACCGAAAA
GGAAGGAGTTAGACAACCTGAAGTCTAGGTCCCTATTTATTTTTTTATAGTTATGTTAGTATTAAGAACG
TTATTTATATTTCAAATTTTTCTTTTTTTTCTGTACAGACGCGTGTACGCATGTAACATTATACTGAAAA
CCTTGCTTGAGAAGGTTTTGGGACGCTCGAAGGCTTTAATTTGCGGCCGGTACCCAATTCGCCCTATAGT
GAGTCGTATTACGCGCGCTCACTGGCCGTCGTTTTACAACGTCGTGACTGGGAAAACCCTGGCGTTACCC
AACTTAATCGCCTTGCAGCACATCCCCCTTTCGCCAGCTGGCGTAATAGCGAAGAGGCCCGCACCGATCG
CCCTTCCCAACAGTTGCGCAGCCTGAATGGCGAATGG
[124 nt withheld, positions 8788-8911]
C
[91 nt withheld, positions 8913-9003]
A
[49 nt withheld, positions 9005-9053]
CCTTTGACGTTGGAGTCCACGTTCTTT
[37 nt withheld, positions 9081-9117]
ACCCTATCTCGGTCTATTCTTTTGATTTATAAGGGATTTTGCCGATTTCGGCCTATTGGTTAAAAAATGA
GCTGATTTAACAAAAATTTAACGCGAATTTTAACAAAATATTAACGCTTACAATTTCCTGATGCGGTATT
TTCTCCTTACGCATCTGTGCGGTATTTCACACCGCATATCGACCGGTCGAGGAGAACTTCTAGTATATCT
ACATACCTAATATTATTGCCTTATTAAAAATGGAATCCCAACAATTACATCAAAATCCACATTCTCTTCA
AAATCAATTGTCCTGTACTTCCTTGTTCATGTGTGTTCAAAAACGTTATATTTATAGGATAATTATACTC
TATTTCTCAACAAGTAATTGGTTGTTTGGCCGAGCGGTCTAAGGCGCCTGATTCAAGAAATATCTTGACC
GCAGTTAACTGTGGGAATACTCAGGTATCGTAAGATGCAAGAGTTCGAATCTCTTAGCAACCATTATTTT
TTTCCTCAACATAACGAGAACACACAGGGGCGCTATCGCACAGAATCAAATTCGATGACTGGAAATTTTT
TGTTAATTTCAGAGGTCGCCTGACGCATATACCTTTTTCAACTGAAAAATTGGGAGAAAAAGGAAAGGTG
AGAGCGCCGGAACCGGCTTTTCATATAGAATAGAGAAGCGTTCATGACTAAATGCTTGCATCACAATACT
TGAAGTTGACAATATTATTTAAGGACCTATTGTTTTTTCCAATAGGTGGTTAGCAATCGTCTTACTTTCT
AACTTTTCTTACCTTTTACATTTCAGCAATATATATATATATATTTCAAGGATATACCATTCTAATGTCT
GCCCCTAAGAAGATCGTCGTTTTGCCAGGTGACCACGTTGGTCAAGAAATCACAGCCGAAGCCATTAAGG
TTCTTAAAGCTATTTCTGATGTTCGTTCCAATGTCAAGTTCGATTTCGAAAATCATTTAATTGGTGGTGC
TGCTATCGATGCTACAGGTGTTCCACTTCCAGATGAGGCGCTGGAAGCCTCCAAGAAGGCTGATGCCGTT
TTGTTAGGTGCTGTGGGTGGTCCTAAATGGGGTACCGGTAGTGTTAGACCTGAACAAGGTTTACTAAAAA
TCCGTAAAGAACTTCAATTGTACGCCAACTTAAGACCATGTAACTTTGCATCCGACTCTCTTTTAGACTT
ATCTCCAATCAAGCCACAATTTGCTAAAGGTACTGACTTCGTTGTTGTCAGAGAATTAGTGGGAGGTATT
TACTTTGGTAAGAGAAAGGAAGACGATGGTGATGGTGTCGCTTGGGATAGTGAACAATACACCGTTCCAG
AAGTGCAAAGAATCACAAGAATGGCCGCTTTCATGGCCCTACAACATGAGCCACCATTGCCTATTTGGTC
CTTGGATAAAGCTAATGTTTTGGCCTCTTCAAGATTATGGAGAAAAACTGTGGAGGAAACCATCAAGAAC
GAGTTCCCTACATTGAAGGTTCAACATCAATTGATTGATTCTGCCGCCATGATCCTAGTTAAGAACCCAA
CCCACCTAAATGGTATTATAATCACCAGCAACATGTTTGGTGATATCATCTCCGATGAAGCCTCCGTTAT
CCCAGGTTCCTTGGGTTTGTTGCCATCTGCGTCCTTGGCCTCTTTGCCAGACAAGAACACCGCATTTGGT
TTGTACGAACCATGCCACGGTTCTGCTCCAGATTTGCCAAAGAATAAGGTCAACCCTATCGCCACTATCT
TGTCTGCTGCAATGATGTTGAAATTGTCATTGAACTTGCCTGAAGAAGGTAAGGCCATTGAAGATGCAGT
TAAAAAGGTTTTGGATGCAGGTATCAGAACTGGTGATTTAGGTGGTTCCAACAGTACCACCGAAGTCGGT
GATGCTGTCGCCGAAGAAGTTAAGAAAATCCTTGCTTAAAAAGATTCTCTTTTTTTATGATATTTGTACA
TAAACTTTATAAATGAAATTCATAATAGAAACGACACGAAATTACAAAATGGAATATGTTCATAGGGTAG
ACGAAACTATATACGCAATCTACATACATTTATCAAGAAGGAGAAAAAGGAGGATGTAAAGGAATACAGG
TAAGCAAATTGATACTAATGGCTCAACGTGATAAGGAAAAAGAATTGCACTTTAACATTAATATTGACAA
GGAGGAGGGCACCACACAAAAAGTTAGGTGTAACAGAAAATCATGAAACTATGATTCCTAATTTATATAT
TGGAGGATTTTCTCTAAAAAAAAAAAAATACAACAAATAAAAAACACTCAATGACCTGACCATTTGATGG
AGTTTAAGTCAATACCTTCTTGAACCATTTCCCATAATGGTGAAAGTTCCCTCAAGAATTTTACTCTGTC
AGAAACGGCCTTAACGACGTAGTCGATATGGTGCACTCTCAGTACAATCTGCTCTGATGCCGCATAGTTA
AGCCAGCCCCGACACCCGCCAACACCCGCTGACGCGCCCTGACGGGCTTGTCTGCTCCCGGCATCCGCTT
ACAGACAAGCTGTGACCGTCTCCGGGAGCTGCATGTGTCAGAGGTTTTCACCGTCATCACCGAAACGCGC
GA
Features (pLannotate 1.2.2; 25 found; start..end, strand, type, name):
     70..573     -  misc_feature   CEN/ARS: S. cerevisiae CEN6 centromere fused to an autonomously replicating sequence
    610..714     +  promoter       AmpR promoter: bla
    715..1575    +  CDS            AmpR: β-lactamase; bla; confers resistance to ampicillin, carbenicillin, and related antibiotics
   1746..2334    +  rep_origin     ori: high-copy-number ColE1/pMB1/pBR322/pUC origin of replication
   2517..2609    +  CDS            lacI (fragment): lac repressor; lacI; The lac repressor binds to the lac operator to inhibit transcription in E. coli. This inhibition can be relieved by adding lactose or isopropyl-β-D-thiogalactopyranoside (IPTG).
   2622..2643    +  protein_bind   CAP binding site: CAP binding activates transcription in the presence of cAMP. E. coli catabolite activator protein
   2658..2688    +  promoter       lac promoter: promoter for the E. coli lac operon
   2692..2714    +  protein_bind   lac operator (fragment): The lac repressor binds to the lac operator to inhibit transcription in E. coli. This inhibition can be relieved by adding lactose or isopropyl-β-D-thiogalactopyranoside (IPTG). lac repressor encoded by lacI
   2757..2775    +  promoter       T3 promoter: promoter for bacteriophage T3 RNA polymerase
   3080..3521    +  promoter       GAL1 promoter: S. cerevisiae GAL1; inducible promoter, regulated by Gal4
   3531..6692    +  CDS            Cas9 (fragment): Cas9 (Csn1) endonuclease from the Streptococcus pyogenes Type II CRISPR/Cas system generates RNA-guided double strand breaks in DNA
   6693..7055    +  CDS            PmCDA1 (fragment): cytidine deaminase from the sea lamprey Petromyzon marinus (Rogozin et al., 2007)
   7089..8030    +  CDS            Cas9 (fragment): Cas9 (Csn1) endonuclease from the Streptococcus pyogenes Type II CRISPR/Cas system generates RNA-guided double strand breaks in DNA
   8070..8321    +  CDS            UGI: UNGI_BPPB2 - Experimental evidence at protein level: Swiss-Prot protein existence level 1. This protein binds specifically and reversibly to the host uracil-DNA glycosylase, preventing removal of uracil residues from PBS2 DNA by the host uracil-excision repair system. From Bacillus phage PBS2 (Bacteriophage PBS2).
   8337..8584    +  terminator     CYC1 terminator: S. cerevisiae CYC1; transcription terminator for CYC1
   8603..8621    -  promoter       T7 promoter: promoter for bacteriophage T7 RNA polymerase
   8629..8784    +  CDS            lacZα (fragment): LacZα fragment of β-galactosidase; lacZ fragment
   8788..9216    +  rep_origin     f1 ori (sequence partly withheld): f1 bacteriophage origin of replication; arrow indicates direction of (+) strand synthesis
   9244..9296    -  misc_feature   bom (fragment): basis of mobility region from pBR322
   9327..9404    +  CDS            YO192_YEAST (fragment): Experimental evidence at protein level: Swiss-Prot protein existence level 1. From Saccharomyces cerevisiae (strain ATCC 204508 / S288c) (Baker's yeast).
   9544..9951    +  promoter       LEU2 promoter: S. cerevisiae LEU2
   9952..11043   +  CDS            LEU2: LEU3_YEAST - Experimental evidence at protein level: Swiss-Prot protein existence level 1. Catalyzes the oxidation of 3-carboxy-2-hydroxy-4- methylpentanoate (3-isopropylmalate) to 3-carboxy-4-methyl-2- oxopentanoate. The product decarboxylates to 4-methyl-2 oxopentanoate. From Saccharomyces cerevisiae (strain ATCC 204508 / S288c) (Baker's yeast).
  11408..11524   -  CDS            NFS1 (fragment): NFS1_YEAST - Also known as SPL1 From Saccharomyces cerevisiae (strain ATCC 204508 / S288c) (Baker's yeast).
  11523..11573   -  misc_feature   bom (fragment): basis of mobility region from pBR322
  11675..1       -  CDS            rop (fragment) (across the origin): Rop protein, which maintains plasmids at low copy number; rop
