[The description below was written by a language model from this plasmid's Addgene catalogue record and pLannotate feature annotations shown in this document.]
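Description:
Yeast_Target-AID3S is an 11.7 kb yeast expression plasmid built on the pRS415 shuttle backbone. It expresses a compact cytosine base editor in yeast. The backbone carries a CEN6/ARS element, which gives stable, centromere-based maintenance in Saccharomyces cerevisiae. A LEU2 cassette with its own promoter allows selection by leucine prototrophy. In E. coli the plasmid replicates from a high-copy ColE1/pUC-type origin and is selected with ampicillin through the bla gene. An f1 origin and remnants of the lac/lacZα cloning region, flanked by T3 and T7 promoters, are also present. The short lacI, rop, bom, NFS1 and other yeast ORF fragments in the annotation appear to be backbone remnants rather than functional parts.

The payload is a single open reading frame of about 4.8 kb, driven by the galactose-inducible, Gal4-regulated GAL1 promoter and terminated by the CYC1 terminator. The catalogue names the insert nCas9-AID2S-UGI, with Streptococcus pyogenes Cas9 carrying the D10A nickase mutation. In the feature table the Cas9 coding sequence is split into two parts. A truncated fragment of PmCDA1, the sea lamprey cytidine deaminase, lies between them, so the deaminase appears to be embedded within Cas9 rather than attached to one end. The uracil-DNA glycosylase inhibitor UGI from phage PBS2 follows at the C-terminus. UGI blocks uracil excision, which favours C-to-T outcomes at deaminated target cytosines.

No guide RNA cassette is annotated, so the guide is presumably supplied from a separate construct. The plasmid is intended for inducible, RNA-guided cytosine base editing in yeast. It comes from work aimed at reducing the off-target activity and molecular size of such editors.
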