Addgene plasmid #188646: Yeast_Target-AID3S
Purpose: Expresses Target-AID3S in yeasts
Depositing lab: Keiji Nishida. Depositing organization: Kobe University. Publication: Cytosine base editing systems with minimized off-target effect and molecular size. Li A, Mitsunobu H, Yoshioka S, Suzuki T, Kondo A, Nishida K. Nat Commun. 2022 Aug 8;13(1):4531. doi: 10.1038/s41467-022-32157-8. PubMed 35941130.
Backbone
  Vector backbone: pRS415
  Vector type: Yeast Expression
  Selectable markers: LEU2
Growth in bacteria
  Bacterial resistance: Ampicillin, 100 μg/mL
  Growth temperature: 37°C
  Growth strain: DH5alpha
  Copy number: High Copy
Gene/Insert
  Gene/Insert name: nCas9-AID2S-UGI
  Species: Synthetic; Streptococcus pyogenes
  Insert size (bp): 4791
  Mutation: D10A for SpCas9
  GenBank ID: OYN72315.1 ABO15149.1
  Promoter: pGal1
  Tag / fusion protein: UGI
  Cloning method: Gibson Cloning
  Sequencing primers: 5′ caacaaaaaattgttaatatacctc; 3′ AGGTTTTCAGTATAATGTTACATGC
Terms and licenses: Academic/Nonprofit Terms; Industry Terms: Not Available to Industry
How to cite: Yeast_Target-AID3S was a gift from Keiji Nishida (Addgene plasmid # 188646 ; http://n2t.net/addgene:188646 ; RRID:Addgene_188646)
